>Addgene plasmid #202147 | pL0_CD-sfGFP | addgene full sequence | sequence record 405601 | Addgene NGS Result
GGCAGCGACATCCTTCGGCGCGATTTTGCCGGTTACTGCGCTGTACCAAATGCGGGACAACGTAAGCACT
ACATTTCGCTCATCGCCAGCCCAGTCGGGCGGCGAGTTCCATAGCGTTAAGGTTTCATTTAGCGCCTCAA
ATAGATCCTGTTCAGGAACCGGATCAAAGAGTTCCTCCGCCGCTGGACCTACCAAGGCAACGCTATGTTC
TCTTGCTTTTGTCAGCAAGATAGCCAGATCAATGTCGATCGTGGCTGGCTCGAAGATACCAGCAAGAATG
TCATTGCGCTGCCATTCTCCAAATTGCAGTTCGCGCTTAGCTGGATAACGCCACGGAATGATGTCGTCGT
GCACAACAATGGTGACTTCTACAGCGCGGAGAATCTCACTCTCTCCAGGGGAAGCCGAAGTTTCCAAAAG
GTCGTTGATCAAAGCTCGCCGCGTTGTTTCATCAAGCCTTACGGTCACCGTAACCAGCAAATCAATATCA
CTGTGTGGCTTCAGGCCGCCATCCACTGCGGAGCCGTACAAATGTACGGCCAGCAACGTCGGTTCGAGAT
GGCGCTCGATGACGCCAACTACCTCTGATAGTTGAGTCGATACTTCGGCGATCACCGCTTCCCTCATGCG
AAACGATCCTCATCCTGTCTCTTGATCAGATATTGATCCCCTGCGCCATCAGATCCTTGGCGGCAAGAAA
GCCATCCAGTTTACTTTGCAGGGCTTCCCAACCTTACCAGAGGGCGCCCCAGCTGGCAATTCCGGTTCGC
TTGCTAAGCTTGCATGCCTGCAAGTCGACTCTAGAGGAGCGGTGATCACAGGCAGCAACGCTCTGTCATC
GTTACAATCAACATGCTACCCTCCGCGAGATCATCCGTGTTTCAAACCCGGCAGCTTAGTTGCCGTTCTT
CCGAATAGCATCGGTAACATGAGCAAAGTCTGCCGCCTTACAACGGCTCTCCCGCTGACGCCGTCCCGGA
CTGATGGGCTGCCTGTATCGAGTGGTGATTTTGTGCCGAGCTCATTACTCGCATCCATTCTCAGGCTGTC
TCGTCTCGTCTCAGGTCTCAAATGCGTAAAGGCGAGGAGCTGTTCACTGGTGTCGTCCCTATTCTGGTGG
AACTGGATGGTGATGTCAACGGTCATAAGTTTTCCGTGCGTGGCGAGGGTGAAGGTGACGCAACTAATGG
TAAACTGACGCTGAAGTTCATCTGTACTACTGGTAAACTGCCGGTACCTTGGCCGACTCTGGTAACGACG
CTGACTTATGGTGTTCAGTGCTTTGCTCGTTATCCGGACCATATGAAGCAGCATGACTTCTTCAAGTCCG
CCATGCCGGAAGGCTATGTGCAGGAACGCACGATTTCCTTTAAGGATGACGGCACGTACAAAACGCGTGC
GGAAGTGAAATTTGAAGGCGATACCCTGGTAAACCGCATTGAGCTGAAAGGCATTGACTTTAAAGAAGAC
GGCAATATCCTGGGCCATAAGCTGGAATACAATTTTAACAGCCACAATGTTTACATCACCGCCGATAAAC
AAAAAAATGGCATTAAAGCGAATTTTAAAATTCGCCACAACGTGGAGGATGGCAGCGTGCAGCTGGCTGA
TCACTACCAGCAAAACACTCCAATCGGTGATGGTCCTGTTCTGCTGCCAGACAATCACTATCTGAGCACG
CAAAGCGTTCTGTCTAAAGATCCGAACGAGAAACGCGATCATATGGTTCTGCTGGAGTTCGTAACCGCAG
CGGGCATCACGCATGGTATGGATGAACTGTACAAATCAGGTCGAGACCACCAGGATACATAGATTACCAC
AACTCCGAGCCCTTCCACCCACAGAATCAGGGGATAACGCAGGAAAGAACATGTGAGCAAAAGGCCAGCA
AAAGGCCAGGAACCGTAAAAAGGCCGCGTTGCTGGCGTTTTTCCATAGGCTCCGCCCCCCTGACGAGCAT
CACAAAAATCGACGCTCAAGTCAGAGGTGGCGAAACCCGACAGGACTATAAAGATACCAGGCGTTTCCCC
CTGGAAGCTCCCTCGTGCGCTCTCCTGTTCCGACCCTGCCGCTTACCGGATACCTGTCCGCCTTTCTCCC
TTCGGGAAGCGTGGCGCTTTCTCATAGCTCACGCTGTAGGTATCTCAGTTCGGTGTAGGTCGTTCGCTCC
AAGCTGGGCTGTGTGCACGAACCCCCCGTTCAGCCCGACCGCTGCGCCTTATCCGGTAACTATCGTCTTG
AGTCCAACCCGGTAAGACACGACTTATCGCCACTGGCAGCAGCCACTGGTAACAGGATTAGCAGAGCGAG
GTATGTAGGCGGTGCTACAGAGTTCTTGAAGTGGTGGCCTAACTACGGCTACACTAGAAGAACAGTATTT
GGTATCTGCGCTCTGCTGAAGCCAGTTACCTTCGGAAAAAGAGTTGGTAGCTCTTGATCCGGCAAACAAA
CCACCGCTGGTAGCGGTGGTTTTTTTGTTTGCAAGCAGCAGATTACGCGCAGAAAAAAAGGATCTCAAGA
AGATCCTTTGATCTTTTCTACGGGGTCTGACGCTCAGTGGAACGAAAACTCACGTTAAGGGATTTTGGTC
ATGCATTCTAGGTGATTATTATTTGCCGACTACCTTGGTGATCTCGCCTTTCACGTAGTGGACAAATTCT
TCCAACTGATCTGCGCGCGAGGCCAAGCGATCTTCTTCTTGTCCAAGATAAGCCTGTCTAGCTTCAAGTA
TGACGGGCTGATACTGGGCCGGCAGGCGCTCCATTGCCCAGTC
Features (pLannotate 1.2.2; 5 found; start..end, strand, type, name):
    659..775     -  CDS            tnpA (fragment): TN5P_ECOLX - Also known as tnp. Experimental evidence at protein level: Swiss-Prot protein existence level 1. Mediates transposition of transposon Tn5 by a 'cut and paste' mechanism. First, the monomeric transposase binds the 19 bp inverted DNA repeats flanking the transposon. Then, dimerization of the DNA- bound transposase creates a synaptic DNA complex. After nicking of the first DNA strand, excision of the transposon proceeds through a series of intermediates. The transposase then mediates the insertion of the transposon at a new site by strand transfer. The activity of the wild- type tran
    776..808     -  misc_feature   MCS (fragment): pUC18/19 multiple cloning site
   1072..1785    +  CDS            superfolder GFP: GFP variant that folds robustly even when fused to poorly folded proteins (Pédelacq et al., 2006)
   1930..2518    -  rep_origin     ori: high-copy-number ColE1/pMB1/pBR322/pUC origin of replication
   2612..627     -  CDS            aadA (across the origin): S3AD_ECOLX - Experimental evidence at protein level: Swiss-Prot protein existence level 1. Mediates bacterial resistance to the antibiotics streptomycin and spectinomycin. From Escherichia coli.
