[The description below was written by a language model from this plasmid's Addgene catalogue record and pLannotate feature annotations shown in this document.]
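Description:
pL0_CD-sfGFP is a small (about 2.8 kb) Level 0 part plasmid from the Universal Loop assembly system, a hierarchical DNA fabrication scheme intended to work across kingdoms. It is built on the pL0R backbone and classed as a synthetic biology vector. It is not an expression construct in its own right. It stores a single standardized part in E. coli. Propagation relies on a high-copy ColE1/pUC-type origin of replication. Selection uses the aadA gene, which encodes an aminoglycoside adenylyltransferase conferring resistance to spectinomycin (and streptomycin).

The payload is the superfolder GFP coding sequence, an Aequorea victoria GFP derivative engineered to fold robustly even when fused to poorly folding partners. It is recorded as a 721 bp unmutated insert that was placed in the backbone by Gibson assembly. The part is flanked by the "C" and "D" overhangs of the assembly syntax. These define the position it takes when it is released and ligated with other Level 0 parts into a Level 1 transcription unit. The record does not say which functional slot the CD position corresponds to, and it does not name the restriction enzyme used to release the part.

No promoter, ribosome binding site or terminator is annotated around sfGFP. This fits a bare part that receives its regulatory elements from neighbouring modules at the next assembly level. The feature table also lists a short Tn5 transposase fragment and a remnant of the pUC18/19 multiple cloning site. These appear to be non-functional backbone remnants rather than designed elements. The plasmid is typically used to supply a green fluorescent reporter or fusion module for multi-part Loop constructs.
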