Addgene plasmid #202147: pL0_CD-sfGFP
Purpose: Level 0 plasmid containing a sfGFP fluorescent protein with CD overhangs used to build a level 1 construct.
Depositing lab: Christopher Dupont. Depositing organization: J. Craig Venter Institute (JCVI). Publication: Universal loop assembly: open, efficient and cross-kingdom DNA fabrication. Pollak B, Matute T, Nunez I, Cerda A, Lopez C, Vargas V, Kan A, Bielinski V, von Dassow P, Dupont CL, Federici F. Synth Biol (Oxf). 2020;5(1):ysaa001. doi: 10.1093/synbio/ysaa001. Epub 2020 Feb 5. PubMed 32161816.
Backbone
  Vector backbone: pL0R
  Vector type: Synthetic Biology
Growth in bacteria
  Bacterial resistance: Spectinomycin, 50 μg/mL
  Growth temperature: 37°C
  Growth strain: DH5alpha
  Copy number: High Copy
Gene/Insert
  Gene/Insert name: sfGFP gene
  Species: Aequorea victoria
  Insert size (bp): 721
  Mutation: None
  Cloning method: Gibson Cloning
Terms and licenses: Academic/Nonprofit Terms; Industry Terms: Not Available to Industry
How to cite: pL0_CD-sfGFP was a gift from Christopher Dupont (Addgene plasmid # 202147 ; http://n2t.net/addgene:202147 ; RRID:Addgene_202147)
